Addgene plasmid #42828: TAL3365
Depositing lab: Keith Joung. Depositing organization: Massachusetts General Hospital. Publication: Targeted gene disruption in somatic zebrafish cells using engineered TALENs. Sander JD, Cade L, Khayter C, Reyon D, Peterson RT, Joung JK, Yeh JR. Nat Biotechnol. 2011 Aug 5;29(8):697-8. doi: 10.1038/nbt.1934. PubMed 21822241.
Backbone
  Vector backbone: JDS71
  Backbone manufacturer: Addgene plasmid #32287
  Backbone size w/o insert (bp): 6447
  Vector type: Mammalian Expression ; T7
Growth in bacteria
  Bacterial resistance: Ampicillin, 100 μg/mL
  Growth temperature: 37°C
  Growth strain: XL1 Blue
  Copy number: High Copy
Gene/Insert
  Gene/Insert name: ZebrafishCommunity-snrnp48-right (alt name: snrnp48)
  Species: D. rerio (zebrafish)
  Insert size (bp): 1640
  Entrez Gene: snrnp48 (a.k.a. fd10a06, wu:fd10a06)
  Promoter: CMV
  Tag / fusion protein: 3X Flag (N terminal on backbone); WT FOKI (C terminal on backbone)
  Cloning method: Restriction Enzyme; 5′ cloning site N/A (destroyed during cloning); 3′ cloning site N/A (destroyed during cloning)
  Sequencing primers: 5′ CMV-F; 3′ BGH-rev
Terms and licenses: Academic/Nonprofit Terms; Industry Terms: Not Available to Industry
Depositor comments: Target binding site: TGAAGACACTGCATGCGC It is strongly recommended that users perform a diagnostic digest to verify this plasmid prior to use. For example, a double digest of the plasmid with BamHI and KpnI should result in two bands at 2.3kb and 5.8kb.
How to cite: TAL3365 was a gift from Keith Joung (Addgene plasmid # 42828 ; http://n2t.net/addgene:42828 ; RRID:Addgene_42828)
