[The description below was written by a language model from this plasmid's Addgene catalogue record.]
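Description:
TAL3365 is a TALEN expression plasmid built on the JDS71 backbone, a mammalian expression vector that also carries a T7 promoter. It is maintained in E. coli as a high-copy plasmid under ampicillin selection. The record gives a backbone size of about 6.4 kb and an insert of roughly 1.6 kb. No feature table is provided, so details such as the replication origin and polyadenylation signal are not explicitly stated, although the listed BGH reverse sequencing primer suggests a BGH terminator region downstream of the coding sequence.

The insert is an engineered TAL effector repeat array designed to recognise a site in the zebrafish (D. rerio) snrnp48 gene, and it represents the "right" half-site monomer of a TALEN pair. The array was cloned by restriction enzyme methods that destroyed the cloning sites, placing it in frame with backbone-encoded elements: an N-terminal 3X FLAG tag for detection and a C-terminal wild-type FokI nuclease domain. Because FokI cleaves only as a dimer, this construct is meant to be used with a corresponding left-side TALEN that binds the adjacent half-site. Together they introduce a double-strand break in the intervening spacer, and error-prone repair of that break can generate disruptive indels.

Expression is driven by the CMV promoter in transfected cells. The T7 promoter would allow in vitro transcription of TALEN mRNA, the usual route for delivery into zebrafish embryos by microinjection. This fits the associated work on targeted gene disruption in somatic zebrafish cells. The insert name indicates that the plasmid belongs to a set of zebrafish community TALEN reagents.
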