>Addgene plasmid #42828 | TAL3365 | depositor partial sequence | sequence record 57948 | TAL3365 sequence 2430 bps
TCTAGAGCTAGCACCATGGACTACAAAGACCATGACGGTGATTATAAAGATCATGACATCGATTACAAGG
ATGACGATGACAAGATGGCCCCCAAGAAGAAGAGGAAGGTGGGCATTCACCGCGGGGTACCTATGGTGGA
CTTGAGGACACTCGGTTATTCGCAACAGCAACAGGAGAAAATCAAGCCTAAGGTCAGGAGCACCGTCGCG
CAACACCACGAGGCGCTTGTGGGGCATGGCTTCACTCATGCGCATATTGTCGCGCTTTCACAGCACCCTG
CGGCGCTTGGGACGGTGGCTGTCAAATACCAAGATATGATTGCGGCCCTGCCCGAAGCCACGCACGAGGC
AATTGTAGGGGTCGGTAAACAGTGGTCGGGAGCGCGAGCACTTGAGGCGCTGCTGACTGTGGCGGGTGAG
CTTAGGGGGCCTCCGCTCCAGCTCGACACCGGGCAGCTGCTGAAGATCGCGAAGAGAGGGGGAGTAACAG
CGGTAGAGGCAGTGCACGCCTGGCGCAATGCGCTCACCGGGGCCCCCTTGAACCTGACCCCAGACCAGGT
AGTCGCAATCGCGAACAATAATGGGGGAAAGCAAGCCCTGGAAACCGTGCAAAGGTTGTTGCCGGTCCTT
TGTCAAGACCACGGCCTTACACCGGAGCAAGTCGTGGCCATTGCAAGCAACATCGGTGGCAAACAGGCTC
TTGAGACGGTTCAGAGACTTCTCCCAGTTCTCTGTCAAGCCCACGGGCTGACTCCCGATCAAGTTGTAGC
GATTGCGTCGAACATTGGAGGGAAACAAGCATTGGAGACTGTCCAACGGCTCCTTCCCGTGTTGTGTCAA
GCCCACGGTTTGACGCCTGCACAAGTGGTCGCCATCGCCAACAACAACGGCGGTAAGCAGGCGCTGGAAA
CAGTACAGCGCCTGCTGCCTGTACTGTGCCAGGATCATGGACTGACCCCAGACCAGGTAGTCGCAATCGC
GTCGAACATTGGGGGAAAGCAAGCCCTGGAAACCGTGCAAAGGTTGTTGCCGGTCCTTTGTCAAGACCAC
GGCCTTACACCGGAGCAAGTCGTGGCCATTGCATCCCACGACGGTGGCAAACAGGCTCTTGAGACGGTTC
AGAGACTTCTCCCAGTTCTCTGTCAAGCCCACGGGCTGACTCCCGATCAAGTTGTAGCGATTGCGTCGAA
CATTGGAGGGAAACAAGCATTGGAGACTGTCCAACGGCTCCTTCCCGTGTTGTGTCAAGCCCACGGTTTG
ACGCCTGCACAAGTGGTCGCCATCGCCAGCCATGATGGCGGTAAGCAGGCGCTGGAAACAGTACAGCGCC
TGCTGCCTGTACTGTGCCAGGATCATGGACTGACCCCAGACCAGGTAGTCGCAATCGCGTCAAACGGAGG
GGGAAAGCAAGCCCTGGAAACCGTGCAAAGGTTGTTGCCGGTCCTTTGTCAAGACCACGGCCTTACACCG
GAGCAAGTCGTGGCCATTGCAAATAATAACGGTGGCAAACAGGCTCTTGAGACGGTTCAGAGACTTCTCC
CAGTTCTCTGTCAAGCCCACGGGCTGACTCCCGATCAAGTTGTAGCGATTGCGTCGCATGACGGAGGGAA
ACAAGCATTGGAGACTGTCCAACGGCTCCTTCCCGTGTTGTGTCAAGCCCACGGTTTGACGCCTGCACAA
GTGGTCGCCATCGCCTCCAATATTGGCGGTAAGCAGGCGCTGGAAACAGTACAGCGCCTGCTGCCTGTAC
TGTGCCAGGATCATGGACTGACCCCAGACCAGGTAGTCGCAATCGCGTCAAACGGAGGGGGAAAGCAAGC
CCTGGAAACCGTGCAAAGGTTGTTGCCGGTCCTTTGTCAAGACCACGGCCTTACACCGGAGCAAGTCGTG
GCCATTGCAAATAATAACGGTGGCAAACAGGCTCTTGAGACGGTTCAGAGACTTCTCCCAGTTCTCTGTC
AAGCCCACGGGCTGACTCCCGATCAAGTTGTAGCGATTGCGTCGCATGACGGAGGGAAACAAGCATTGGA
GACTGTCCAACGGCTCCTTCCCGTGTTGTGTCAAGCCCACGGTTTGACGCCTGCACAAGTGGTCGCCATC
GCCAACAACAACGGCGGTAAGCAGGCGCTGGAAACAGTACAGCGCCTGCTGCCTGTACTGTGCCAGGATC
ATGGACTGACACCCGAACAGGTGGTCGCCATTGCTTCCCACGACGGAGGACGGCCAGCCTTGGAGTCCAT
CGTAGCCCAATTGTCCAGGCCCGATCCCGCGTTGGCTGCGTTAACGAATGACCATCTGGTGGCGTTGGCA
TGTCTTGGTGGACGACCCGCGCTCGATGCAGTCAAAAAGGGTCTGCCTCATGCTCCCGCATTGATCAAAA
GAACCAACCGGCGGATTCCCGAGAGAACTTCCCATCGAGTCGCGGGATCC
