>Addgene plasmid #42828 | TAL3365 | addgene partial sequence | sequence record 61071 | JDS-TALEN-F 5'-TAGGGGTCGGTAAACAGTGG-3'
ACTGTGGCGGGTGAGCTTAGGGGGCCTCCGCTCCAGCTCGACACCGGGCAGCTGCTGAAGATCGCGAAGA
GAGGGGGAGTAACAGCGGTAGAGGCAGTGCACGCCTGGCGCAATGCGCTCACCGGGGCCCCCTTGAACCT
GACCCCAGACCAGGTAGTCGCAATCGCGAACAATAATGGGGGAAAGCAAGCCCTGGAAACCGTGCAAAGG
TTGTTGCCGGTCCTTTGTCAAGACCACGGCCTTACACCGGAGCAAGTCGTGGCCATTGCAAGCAACATCG
GTGGCAAACAGGCTCTTGAGACGGTTCAGAGACTTCTCCCAGTTCTCTGTCAAGCCCACGGGCTGACTCC
CGATCAAGTTGTAGCGATTGCGTCGAACATTGGAGGGAAACAAGCATTGGAGACTGTCCAACGGCTCCTT
CCCGTGTTGTGTCAAGCCCACGGTTTGACGCCTGCACAAGTGGTCGCCATCGCCAACAACAACGGCGGTA
AGCAGGCGCTGGAAACAGTACAGCGCCTGCTGCCTGTACTGTGCCAGGATCATGGACTGACCCCAGACCA
GGTAGTCGCAATCGCGTCGAACATTGGGGGAAAGCAAGCCCTGGAAACCGTGCAAAGGTTGTTGCCGGTC
CTTTGTCAAGACCACGGCCTTACACCGGAGCAAGTCGTGGCCATTGCATCCCACGACGGTGGCAAACAGG
CTCTTGAGACGGTTCAGAGACTTCTCCCAGTTCTCTGTCAAGCCCACGGGCTGACTCCCGATCAAGTTGT
AGCGATTGCGTCGAACATTGGAGGGAAACAAGCATTGGAGACTGTCCAACGGCTCCTTCCCGTGTTGTGT
CAAGCCCACGGTTTGACGCCTGCACAAGTGGTCGCCATCGCCAGCCATGATGGCGGTAAGCAGGCGCTGG
AAACAGTACAGCGCCTGCTGCCTGTACTGTGCCAGGATCATGGACTGACCCCA
